Addgene plasmid #212538: pTwist-SARS-CoV-2 Spike-deltaC18 BA.2.86
Purpose: Encodes SARS-CoV-2 variant BA.2.86 Spike for pseudovirus production
Depositing lab: Alejandro Balazs. Depositing organization: Massachusetts General Hospital. Publication: Ongoing evolution of SARS-CoV-2 drives escape from mRNA vaccine-induced humoral immunity. Roederer AL, Cao Y, Denis KS, Sheehan ML, Li CJ, Lam EC, Gregory DJ, Poznansky MC, Iafrate AJ, Canaday DH, Gravenstein S, Garcia-Beltran WF, Balazs AB. medRxiv [Preprint]. 2024 Mar 7:2024.03.05.24303815. doi: 10.1101/2024.03.05.24303815. PubMed 38496628.
Backbone
  Vector backbone: pTwist-CMV-BetaGlobin-WPRE-Neo
  Backbone manufacturer: Twist
  Vector type: Mammalian Expression
Growth in bacteria
  Bacterial resistance: Ampicillin, 100 μg/mL
  Growth temperature: 37°C
  Growth strain: NEB Stable
  Copy number: High Copy
Gene/Insert
  Gene/Insert name: SARS-CoV-2 Spike BA.2.86
  Species: Severe acute respiratory syndrome coronavirus 2
  Mutation: See Depositor Comments.
  Entrez Gene: S (a.k.a. GU280_gp02, spike glycoprotein)
  Promoter: CAG
  Cloning method: Ligation Independent Cloning
Terms and licenses: Academic/Nonprofit Terms; Industry Terms: Not Available to Industry
Depositor comments: Relevant mutations: insertion of MPLF after V16 , T19I , R21T , deltaL24P25P26 , A27S , S50L , del H69V70 , V127F , G142D , del Y145 , F157S , R158G , N211I , del L212 , V213G , L216F , H245N , A264D , I332V , G339H , K356T , S371F , S373P , S375F , T376A , R403K , D405N , R405S , K417N , N440K , V445H , G446S , N450D , L452W , N460K , S477N , T478K , N481K , V483K , del E484 , F486P , Q498R N501Y Y505H E554K A570V D614G P621S H655Y N679K P681R N764K D796Y S939F Q954H N969K P1143L Please visit https://www.medrxiv.org/content/10.1101/2024.03.05.24303815v1 for medRxiv preprint.
How to cite: pTwist-SARS-CoV-2 Spike-deltaC18 BA.2.86 was a gift from Alejandro Balazs (Addgene plasmid # 212538 ; http://n2t.net/addgene:212538 ; RRID:Addgene_212538)
