[The description below was written by a language model from this plasmid's Addgene catalogue record and pLannotate feature annotations shown in this document.]
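Description:
pTwist-SARS-CoV-2 Spike-deltaC18 BA.2.86 is a mammalian expression plasmid of about 10.4 kb built on the commercial pTwist-CMV-BetaGlobin-WPRE-Neo backbone. It encodes the spike glycoprotein of the SARS-CoV-2 Omicron sublineage BA.2.86. It replicates in E. coli from a high-copy ColE1/pUC-type origin and is selected with ampicillin through the AmpR β-lactamase gene. A separate cassette, with the SV40 early promoter driving neo and a bGH polyadenylation signal, allows G418 selection in mammalian cells if stable expression is wanted.

The spike coding sequence spans the numbering origin of the circular record. Upstream of it the feature table shows a CMV enhancer, CMV promoter elements and a truncated human β-globin intron. Downstream lie a WPRE and an SV40 poly(A) signal, which together promote splicing, transcript stability and high expression. The catalogue entry lists the promoter as CAG, but the backbone name and the annotated features point to a CMV enhancer/promoter with a β-globin intron, so the two sources do not fully agree. β-globin insulator fragments and bacterial and T7 terminators flank the expression units and shield them from read-through transcription.

The insert carries the extensive BA.2.86 mutation set listed by the depositor, including an N-terminal insertion, several N-terminal domain deletions, many receptor-binding domain substitutions, and D614G and P681R. The "deltaC18" in the name indicates removal of the last 18 residues of the cytoplasmic tail, a truncation commonly used to improve spike incorporation into pseudotyped particles. The stated purpose is pseudovirus production, in which the plasmid supplies the envelope protein alongside separate packaging and reporter constructs. The associated work concerns SARS-CoV-2 escape from vaccine-induced antibody immunity.
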