Features (pLannotate 1.2.2; 21 found; start..end, strand, type, name):
    196..784     +  misc_feature   WPRE: woodchuck hepatitis virus posttranscriptional regulatory element
    837..958     -  polyA_signal   SV40 poly(A) signal: SV40 polyadenylation signal
    981..1050    -  CDS            large T antigen (fragment): large T antigen from SV40 (simian virus 40)
   1073..1119    +  terminator     T7 terminator: transcription terminator for bacteriophage T7 RNA polymerase
   1149..1285    +  terminator     rrnG terminator: transcription terminator from the E. coli ribosomal RNA rrnG operon (Albrechtsen et al., 1991)
   1330..1401    +  misc_feature   3' β-globin insulator: insulator downstream of the human β-globin locus (Farrell et al., 2002)
   1446..1642    +  promoter       SV40 promoter: SV40 early promoter
   1656..2447    +  CDS            neo: KKA2_KLEPN - Also known as kan, nptII. Experimental evidence at protein level: Swiss-Prot protein existence level 1. Resistance to kanamycin, neomycin, paromomycin, ribostamycin, butirosin and gentamicin B. From Klebsiella pneumoniae.
   2461..2685    +  polyA_signal   bGH poly(A) signal: bovine growth hormone polyadenylation signal
   2881..3469    -  rep_origin     ori: high-copy-number ColE1/pMB1/pBR322/pUC origin of replication
   3641..3705    -  CDS            bla(M) (fragment): β-lactamase lacking the signal sequence; bla(M); allows cytosolic expression of β-lactamase
   4215..5075    +  CDS            AmpR: β-lactamase; bla; confers resistance to ampicillin, carbenicillin, and related antibiotics
   5088..5224    +  terminator     rrnG terminator: transcription terminator from the E. coli ribosomal RNA rrnG operon (Albrechtsen et al., 1991)
   5376..5447    +  misc_feature   5' β-globin insulator: insulator upstream of the human β-globin locus (Farrell et al., 2002)
   5452..5498    -  terminator     T7 terminator: transcription terminator for bacteriophage T7 RNA polymerase
   5516..5564    -  polyA_signal   poly(A) signal: synthetic polyadenylation signal
   5645..5948    +  enhancer       CMV enhancer: human cytomegalovirus immediate early enhancer
   6021..6038    -  promoter       CMV promoter (fragment): human cytomegalovirus (CMV) immediate early promoter
   6101..6152    +  promoter       CMVd2 promoter: truncated human cytomegalovirus (CMV) immediate early promoter that yields moderately reduced expression relative to the full-length promoter
   6286..6761    +  intron         β-globin intron: internally truncated intron from human β-globin
   6820..122     +  CDS            S (across the origin) (sequence partly withheld): SPIKE_SARS2 - Experimental evidence at protein level: Swiss-Prot protein existence level 1. [Spike glycoprotein]: May down-regulate host tetherin (BST2) by lysosomal degradation, thereby counteracting its antiviral activity. From Severe acute respiratory syndrome coronavirus 2 (2019-nCoV) (SARS-CoV-2).
>Addgene plasmid #212538 | pTwist-SARS-CoV-2 Spike-deltaC18 BA.2.86 | addgene full sequence | sequence record 446847 | Addgene NGS Result
ACATTTGGTTGGGCTTTATCGCCGGACTTATAGCTATCGTTATGGTCACAATTATGTTGTGCTGTATGAC
TAGCTGTTGTTCCTGCTTGAAAGGATGTTGCAGTTGCGGATCTTGTTGTAAATAAAGGATCCTCTAGAAG
TTGTCTCCTCCTGCACTGACTGACTGATACAATCGATTTCTGGATCCGCAGGCCTAATCAACCTCTGGAT
TACAAAATTTGTGAAAGATTGACTGGTATTCTTAACTATGTTGCTCCTTTTACGCTATGTGGATACGCTG
CTTTAATGCCTTTGTATCATGCTATTGCTTCCCGTATGGCTTTCATTTTCTCCTCCTTGTATAAATCCTG
GTTGCTGTCTCTTTATGAGGAGTTGTGGCCCGTTGTCAGGCAACGTGGCGTGGTGTGCACTGTGTTTGCT
GACGCAACCCCCACTGGTTGGGGCATTGCCACCACCTGTCAGCTCCTTTCCGGGACTTTCGCTTTCCCCC
TCCCTATTGCCACGGCGGAACTCATCGCCGCCTGCCTTGCCCGCTGCTGGACAGGGGCTCGGCTGTTGGG
CACTGACAATTCCGTGGTGTTGTCGGGGAAGCTGACGTCCTTTCCATGGCTGCTCGCCTGTGTTGCCACC
TGGATTCTGCGCGGGACGTCCTTCTGCTACGTCCCTTCGGCCCTCAATCCAGCGGACCTTCCTTCCCGCG
GCCTGCTGCCGGCTCTGCGGCCTCTTCCGCGTCTTCGCCTTCGCCCTCAGACGAGTCGGATCTCCCTTTG
GGCCGCCTCCCCGCCTGTCTAGCTTGACTGACTGAGATACAGCGTACCTTCAGCTCACAGACATGATAAG
ATACATTGATGAGTTTGGACAAACCACAACTAGAATGCAGTGAAAAAAATGCTTTATTTGTGAAATTTGT
GATGCTATTGCTTTATTTGTAACCATTATAAGCTGCAATAAACAAGTTAACAACAACAATTGCATTCATT
TTATGTTTCAGGTTCAGGGGGAGGTGTGGGAGGTTTTTTAAAGCAAGTAAAACCTCTACAAATGTGGTAT
TGGCCCATCTCTATCGGTATCGTAGCATAACCCCTTGGGGCCTCTAAACGGGTCTTGAGGGGTTTTTTGT
GCCCCTCGGGCCGGATTGCTATCTACCGGCATTGGCGCAGAAAAAAATGCCTGATGCGACGCTGCGCGTC
TTATACTCCCACATATGCCAGATTCAGCAACGGATACGGCTTCCCCAACTTGCCCACTTCCATACGTGTC
CTCCTTACCAGAAATTTATCCTTAAGGTCGTCAGCTATCCTGCAGGCGATCTCTCGATTTCGATCAAGAC
ATTCCTTTAATGGTCTTTTCTGGACACCACTAGGGGTCAGAAGTAGTTCATCAAACTTTCTTCCCTCCCT
AATCTCATTGGTTACCTTGGGCTATCGAAACTTAATTAAGCGATCTGCATCTCAATTAGTCAGCAACCAT
AGTCCCGCCCCTAACTCCGCCCATCCCGCCCCTAACTCCGCCCAGTTCCGCCCATTCTCCGCCCCATCGC
TGACTAATTTTTTTTATTTATGCAGAGGCCGAGGCCGCCTCGGCCTCTGAGCTATTCCAGAAGTAGTGAG
GAGGCTTTTTTGGAGGCCTAGGCTTTTGCAAAGGAGGTAGCCAACATGATTGAACAAGATGGATTGCACG
CAGGTTCTCCCGCCGCTTGGGTGGAGAGGCTATTCGGCTATGACTGGGCACAACAGACAATCGGCTGCTC
TGATGCCGCCGTGTTCCGGCTGTCAGCGCAGGGGCGCCCGGTTCTTTTTGTCAAGACCGACCTGTCCGGT
GCCCTGAATGAACTCCAGGACGAGGCAGCGCGGCTATCGTGGCTGGCCACGACGGGCGTTCCTTGCGCAG
CTGTGCTCGACGTTGTCACTGAAGCGGGAAGGGACTGGCTGCTATTGGGCGAAGTGCCGGGGCAGGATCT
CCTGTCATCTCACCTTGCTCCTGCCGAGAAAGTATCCATCATGGCTGATGCAATGCGGCGGCTGCATACG
CTTGATCCGGCTACCTGCCCATTCGACCACCAAGCGAAACATCGCATCGAGCGAGCACGTACTCGGATGG
AAGCCGGTCTTGTCGATCAGGATGATCTGGACGAAGAGCATCAGGGGCTCGCGCCAGCCGAACTGTTCGC
CAGGCTCAAGGCGCGGATGCCCGACGGCGAGGATCTCGTCGTGACCCACGGCGATGCCTGCTTGCCGAAT
ATCATGGTGGAAAATGGCCGCTTTTCTGGATTCATCGACTGTGGCCGGCTGGGTGTGGCGGACCGCTATC
AGGACATAGCGTTGGCTACCCGTGATATTGCTGAAGAGCTTGGCGGCGAATGGGCTGACCGCTTCCTCGT
GCTTTACGGTATCGCCGCTCCCGATTCGCAGCGCATCGCCTTCTATCGCCTTCTTGACGAGTTCTTCTAG
TATGTAAGCCCTGTGCCTTCTAGTTGCCAGCCATCTGTTGTTTGCCCCTCCCCCGTGCCTTCCTTGACCC
TGGAAGGTGCCACTCCCACTGTCCTTTCCTAATAAAATGAGGAAATTGCATCGCATTGTCTGAGTAGGTG
TCATTCTATTCTGGGGGGTGGGGTGGGGCAGGACAGCAAGGGGGAGGATTGGGAAGACAATAGCAGGCAT
GCTGGGGATGCGGTGGGCTCTATGGTTAATTAACCAGTCAAGTCAGCTACTTGGCGAGATCGACTTGTCT
GGGTTTCGACTACGCTCAGAATTGCGTCAGTCAAGTTCGATCTGGTCCTTGCTATTGCACCCGTTCTCCG
ATTACGAGTTTCATTTAAATCATGTGAGCAAAAGGCCAGCAAAAGGCCAGGAACCGTAAAAAGGCCGCGT
TGCTGGCGTTTTTCCATAGGCTCCGCCCCCCTGACGAGCATCACAAAAATCGACGCTCAAGTCAGAGGTG
GCGAAACCCGACAGGACTATAAAGATACCAGGCGTTTCCCCCTGGAAGCTCCCTCGTGCGCTCTCCTGTT
CCGACCCTGCCGCTTACCGGATACCTGTCCGCCTTTCTCCCTTCGGGAAGCGTGGCGCTTTCTCATAGCT
CACGCTGTAGGTATCTCAGTTCGGTGTAGGTCGTTCGCTCCAAGCTGGGCTGTGTGCACGAACCCCCCGT
TCAGCCCGACCGCTGCGCCTTATCCGGTAACTATCGTCTTGAGTCCAACCCGGTAAGACACGACTTATCG
CCACTGGCAGCAGCCACTGGTAACAGGATTAGCAGAGCGAGGTATGTAGGCGGTGCTACAGAGTTCTTGA
AGTGGTGGCCTAACTACGGCTACACTAGAAGAACAGTATTTGGTATCTGCGCTCTGCTGAAGCCAGTTAC
CTTCGGAAAAAGAGTTGGTAGCTCTTGATCCGGCAAACAAACCACCGCTGGTAGCGGTGGTTTTTTTGTT
TGCAAGCAGCAGATTACGCGCAGAAAAAAAGGATCTCAAGAAGATCCTTTGATCTTTTCTACGGGGTCTG
ACGCTCAGTGGAACGAAAACTCACGTTAAGGGATTTTGGTCATGAGATTATCAAAAAGGATCTTCACCTA
GATCCTTTTAAATTAAAAATGAAGTTTTAAATCAATCTAAAGTATATATGAGTAAACTTGGTCTGACAGT
TACCAATGCTTAATCAGTGAGGCACCTATCTCAGCGATCTGTCTATTTCGTTCATCCATAGTTGCATTTA
AATTTCCGAACTCTCCAAGGCCCTCGTCGGAAAATCTTCAAACCTTTCGTCCGATCCATCTTGCAGGCTA
CCTCTCGAACGAACTATCGCAAGTCTCTTGGCCGGCCTTGCGCCTTGGCTATTGCTTGGCAGCGCCTATC
GCCAGGTATTACTCCAATCCCGAATATCCGAGATCGGGATCACCCGAGAGAAGTTCAACCTACATCCTCA
ATCCCGATCTATCCGAGATCCGAGGAATATCGAAATCGGGGCGCGCCTGGTGTACCGAGAACGATCCTCT
CAGTGCGAGTCTCGACGATCCATATCGTTGCTTGGCAGTCAGCCAGTCGGAATCCAGCTTGGGACCCAGG
AAGTCCAATCGTCAGATATTGTACTCAAGCCTGGTCACGGCAGCGTACCGATCTGTTTAAACCTAGATAT
TGATAGTCTGATCGGTCAACGTATAATCGAGTCCTAGCTTTTGCAAACATCTATCAAGAGACAGGATCAG
CAGGAGGCTTTCGCATGAGTATTCAACATTTCCGTGTCGCCCTTATTCCCTTTTTTGCGGCATTTTGCCT
TCCTGTTTTTGCTCACCCAGAAACGCTGGTGAAAGTAAAAGATGCTGAAGATCAGTTGGGTGCGCGAGTG
GGTTACATCGAACTGGATCTCAACAGCGGTAAGATCCTTGAGAGTTTTCGCCCCGAAGAACGCTTTCCAA
TGATGAGCACTTTTAAAGTTCTGCTATGTGGCGCGGTATTATCCCGTATTGACGCCGGGCAAGAGCAACT
CGGTCGCCGCATACACTATTCTCAGAATGACTTGGTTGAGTATTCACCAGTCACAGAAAAGCATCTTACG
GATGGCATGACAGTAAGAGAATTATGCAGTGCTGCCATAACCATGAGTGATAACACTGCGGCCAACTTAC
TTCTGACAACGATTGGAGGACCGAAGGAGCTAACCGCTTTTTTGCACAACATGGGGGATCATGTAACTCG
CCTTGATCGTTGGGAACCGGAGCTGAATGAAGCCATACCAAACGACGAGCGTGACACCACGATGCCTGTA
GCAATGGCAACAACCTTGCGTAAACTATTAACTGGCGAACTACTTACTCTAGCTTCCCGGCAACAGTTGA
TAGACTGGATGGAGGCGGATAAAGTTGCAGGACCACTTCTGCGCTCGGCCCTTCCGGCTGGCTGGTTTAT
TGCTGATAAATCTGGAGCCGGTGAGCGTGGGTCTCGCGGTATCATTGCAGCACTGGGGCCAGATGGTAAG
CCCTCCCGTATCGTAGTTATCTACACGACGGGGAGTCAGGCAACTATGGATGAACGAAATAGACAGATCG
CTGAGATAGGTGCCTCACTGATTAAGCATTGGTAACCGATTCTAGGTGCATTGGCGCAGAAAAAAATGCC
TGATGCGACGCTGCGCGTCTTATACTCCCACATATGCCAGATTCAGCAACGGATACGGCTTCCCCAACTT
GCCCACTTCCATACGTGTCCTCCTTACCAGAAATTTATCCTTAAGATCCCGAATCGTTTAAACTCGACTC
TGGCTCTATCGAATCTCCGTCGTTTCGAGCTTACGCGAACAGCCGTGGCGCTCATTTGCTCGTCGGGCAT
CGAATCTCGTCAGCTATCGTCAGCTTACCTTTTTGGCAGCGATCGCGGCTCCCGACATCTTGGACCATTA
GCTCCACAGGTATCTTCTTCCCTCTAGTGGTCATAACAGCAGCTTCAGCTACCTCTCAATTCAAAAAACC
CCTCAAGACCCGTTTAGAGGCCCCAAGGGGTTATGCTATCAATCGTTGCGTTACACACACAAAAAACCAA
CACACATCCATCTTCGATGGATAGCGATTTTATTATCTAACTGCTGATCGAGTGTAGCCAGATCTAGTAA
TCAATTACGGGGTCATTAGTTCATAGCCCATATATGGAGTTCCGCGTTACATAACTTACGGTAAATGGCC
CGCCTGGCTGACCGCCCAACGACCCCCGCCCATTGACGTCAATAATGACGTATGTTCCCATAGTAACGCC
AATAGGGACTTTCCATTGACGTCAATGGGTGGAGTATTTACGGTAAACTGCCCACTTGGCAGTACATCAA
GTGTATCATATGCCAAGTACGCCCCCTATTGACGTCAATGACGGTAAATGGCCCGCCTGGCATTATGCCC
AGTACATGACCTTATGGGACTTTCCTACTTGGCAGTACATCTACGTATTAGTCATCGCTATTACCATGCT
GATGCGGTTTTGGCAGTACATCAATGGGCGTGGATAGCGGTTTGACTCACGGGGATTTCCAAGTCTCCAC
CCCATTGACGTCAATGGGAGTTTGTTTTGGCACCAAAATCAACGGGACTTTCCAAAATGTCGTAACAACT
CCGCCCCATTGACGCAAATGGGCGGTAGGCGTGTACGGTGGGAGGTCTATATAAGCAGAGCTGGTTTAGT
GAACCGTCAGATCGCCTGGAGACGCCATCCACGCTGTTTTGACCTCCATAGAAGACACCGGGACCGATCC
AGCCTCCCCTCGAAGCTTACATGTGGTACCGAGCTCGGATCCTGAGAACTTCAGGGTGAGTCTATGGGAC
CCTTGATGTTTTCTTTCCCCTTCTTTTCTATGGTTAAGTTCATGTCATAGGAAGGGGAGAAGTAACAGGG
TACACATATTGACCAAATCAGGGTAATTTTGCATTTGTAATTTTAAAAAATGCTTTCTTCTTTTAATATA
CTTTTTTGTTTATCTTATTTCTAATACTTTCCCTAATCTCTTTCTTTCAGGGCAATAATGATACAATGTA
TCATGCCTCTTTGCACCATTCTAAAGAATAACAGTGATAATTTCTGGGTTAAGGCAATAGCAATATTTCT
GCATATAAATATTTCTGCATATAAATTGTAACTGATGTAAGAGGTTTCATATTGCTAATAGCAGCTACAA
TCCAGCTACCATTCTGCTTTTATTTTATGGTTGGGATAAGGCTGGATTATTCTGAGTCCAAGCTAGGCCC
TTTTGCTAATCATGTTCATACCTCTTATCTTCCTCCCACAGCTCCTGGGCAACGTGCTGGTCTGTGTGCT
GGCCCATCACTTTGGCAAAGGCGGCCGCC
[912 nt withheld, positions 6820-7731]
GTTGAGAAAGGCATATACCAAACCAGTAACTTCCGCGTCCAACCCACCGAATCCATTGTTCGATTCCCTA
ACGTCACC
[579 nt withheld, positions 7810-8388]
AAGAAAAGCACTAACCTGGTGAAGAATAAATGTGTGAACTTCAACTTTAATGGGCTCACCGGAACAGGGG
TGCTGACAAAATCAAACAAGAAATTTCTCCCTTTTCAACAATTTGGTAGAGACATTGTCGATACCACAGA
TGCCGTCCGCGATCCGCAAACACTGGAAATCCTCGATATAACACCCTGTAGCTTCGGCGGGGTCAGCGTG
ATAACTCCCGGAACGAACACATCCAACCAAGTGGCTGTCCTGTATCAAGGTGTCAACTGTACCGAAGTCT
CTGTGGCGATACACGCCGACCAACTGACACCCACCTGGAGAGTCTACTCAACAGGTTCCAATGTCTTTCA
AACTAGAGCGGGTTGTCTCATTGGCGCTGAGTATGTCAATAATTCATACGAATGTGATATTCCTATTGGG
GCAGGAATCTGTGCGTCTTATCAAACTCAAACGAAATCACGACGGCGCGCTCGCTCAGTAGCCAGCCAGT
CCATAATCGCCTATACCATGAGTCTCGGGGCTGAGAACTCCGTGGCTTATTCAAACAATTCCATCGCAAT
CCCAACTAACTTTACCATTAGCGTTACCACGGAAATCTTGCCCGTCAGCATGACTAAGACGAGCGTAGAC
TGTACGATGTATATCTGTGGGGATTCCACCGAGTGTAGCAACCTCTTGCTTCAATACGGGTCTTTCTGTA
CTCAACTCAAACGAGCATTGACCGGAATTGCGGTCGAACAAGACAAGAATACCCAAGAGGTGTTCGCACA
AGTAAAGCAAATATACAAAACGCCGCCAATCAAATATTTTGGCGGGTTTAATTTTAGCCAAATACTGCCA
GACCCATCTAAGCCTTCAAAACGCAGCTTTATCGAGGATCTGCTGTTCAACAAAGTTACGTTGGCTGACG
CGGGTTTCATTAAGCAGTATGGGGATTGTTTGGGAGACATTGCGGCCCGCGACCTTATCTGTGCTCAAAA
ATTCAATGGGTTGACAGTTCTGCCCCCTCTGCTCACTGATGAGATGATTGCACAGTATACATCAGCATTG
TTGGCAGGAACCATTACATCCGGCTGGACTTTTGGCGCGGGTGCGGCCCTTCAAATACCTTTCGCTATGC
AAATGGCTTACAGATTCAATGGGATTGGTGTCACGCAAAATGTATTGTATGAAAATCAGAAGCTGATCGC
TAATCAATTTAACAGCGCGATTGGCAAGATCCAAGATTCACTGTTTAGCACAGCGTCCGCCCTCGGCAAA
CTCCAAGATGTTGTGAATCATAACGCCCAGGCCCTGAATACCCTCGTGAAGCAACTGAGTTCTAAATTCG
GCGCAATCTCCAGCGTCCTCAACGACATATTGTCCAGACTTGATAAGGTGGAAGCCGAGGTGCAAATTGA
TCGGCTCATCACAGGCAGGCTCCAGTCACTCCAAACTTATGTGACACAACAGTTGATCCGGGCTGCTGAG
ATACGAGCAAGCGCCAACCTGGCCGCCACTAAAATGTCAGAGTGCGTGCTCGGGCAGTCCAAACGGGTTG
ACTTTTGTGGCAAGGGCTATCACTTGATGTCCTTCCCCCAATCCGCCCCACATGGAGTGGTCTTTCTCCA
CGTCACTTATGTCCCTGCTCAAGAGAAGAACTTTACGACAGCTCCAGCAATCTGTCACGATGGCAAAGCG
CACTTTCCCAGGGAAGGCGTTTTCGTCAGTAATGGCACGCATTGGTTTGTGACCCAAAGGAATTTCTATG
AACCCCAAATCATAACCACTGACAATACATTTGTCTCAGGCAACTGTGATGTGGTCATTGGGATCGTGAA
CAACACGGTATATGATCCCCTGCAACTCGAGTTGGATAGCTTCAAAGAGGAATTGGATAAATACTTTAAG
AATCATACTTCACCCGATGTTGATCTCGGGGACATATCAGGAATAAATGCAAGTGTCGTCAACATTCAGA
AAGAGATTGATCGCCTTAATGAGGTCGCCAAGAACTTGAATGAATCTTTGATCGACTTGCAAGAACTGGG
CAAATACGAACAATATATTAAATGGCCCTGGT
